Addgene plasmid #145912: pAc5.1B-EGFP-DmBelle_B
Purpose: Insect Expression of DmBelle
Depositing lab: Elisa Izaurralde. Depositing organization: Max Planck Institute for Developmental Biology.
Backbone
  Vector backbone: Unknown
  Vector type: Insect Expression
Growth in bacteria
  Bacterial resistance: Ampicillin, 100 μg/mL
  Growth temperature: 37°C
  Growth strain: DH5alpha
  Copy number: Low Copy
Gene/Insert
  Gene/Insert name: DmBelle
  Species: D. melanogaster (fly)
  Mutation: del 158-160 (GGG)
  Entrez Gene: bel (a.k.a. Dmel_CG9748, BEL, Bel, CG9748, DmRH6, Dmel\CG9748, L3, anon-85Ab, cap, cg9748, l(3)85Ac, l(3)L3, l(3)L4740, l(3)S047110, l(3)S097074, ms(3)Pneo85A, ms(3)neo30)
  Cloning method: Unknown
Terms and licenses: Academic/Nonprofit Terms; Industry Terms: Not Available to Industry
Depositor comments: ORF extracted from NCBI:NM_080522.3. Plasmids from this collection were made available to the research community and donated after the lab closed. Please note that the sequence provided by the depositing laboratory may be theoretical/predicted or based on Sanger sequencing results. There may be discrepancies between sequencing results obtained by Addgene and the depositor sequence. If an Addgene verified sequence is not available, please contact before placing your order to request that our lab fully sequence the plasmid.
How to cite: pAc5.1B-EGFP-DmBelle_B was a gift from Elisa Izaurralde (Addgene plasmid # 145912 ; http://n2t.net/addgene:145912 ; RRID:Addgene_145912)
