[The description below was written by a language model from this plasmid's Addgene catalogue record and pLannotate feature annotations shown in this document.]
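Description:
pAc5.1B-EGFP-DmBelle_B is an 8.4 kb insect expression plasmid for producing a GFP-tagged form of the Drosophila melanogaster DEAD-box RNA helicase Belle (bel, CG9748, the fly DDX3 orthologue). The catalogue lists the backbone as unknown, but the name and annotated features are consistent with a pAc5.1-type vector. A roughly 2.5 kb Drosophila actin 5C (Ac5) promoter provides strong constitutive transcription in fly cells. It is followed by an EGFP coding sequence and, a few bases downstream, the bel open reading frame, an arrangement that indicates an N-terminal EGFP–Belle fusion. A V5 epitope tag is annotated shortly after the bel ORF. The record does not say whether it is read through in frame or cut off by the insert's stop codon. An SV40 polyadenylation signal completes the expression unit. The small large T antigen and tetracycline-resistance fragments nearby appear to be non-functional backbone remnants.

According to the depositor, the ORF was taken from the NCBI reference transcript and carries a deletion of positions 158–160 (GGG). The record does not explain whether this was engineered or is a natural or cloning variant, nor what the "_B" suffix means. In bacteria the plasmid replicates from a ColE1/pUC-type origin and is selected with ampicillin through the β-lactamase gene and its own promoter. The catalogue lists it as low copy, although the origin is annotated as a high-copy type. No selectable marker for insect cells is annotated, so the construct appears suited to transient transfection, or to co-transfection with a separate selection plasmid. Likely uses in Drosophila cell lines include localisation by fluorescence and GFP-based pull-downs or interaction assays for studying Belle in mRNA regulation and RNA silencing, though the stated purpose is simply insect expression of DmBelle.
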