Features (pLannotate 1.2.2; 10 found; start..end, strand, type, name):
      1..2510    +  promoter       Ac5 promoter: Drosophila melanogaster actin 5C promoter
   2530..3246    +  CDS            EGFP: EGFP is a basic (constitutively fluorescent) green fluorescent protein published in 1996, derived from Aequorea victoria. It is reported to be a rapidly-maturing weak dimer with moderate acid sensitivity.
   3256..5640    +  CDS            bel: DDX3_DROME - Experimental evidence at protein level: Swiss-Prot protein existence level 1. ATP-dependent RNA helicase that is essential and required for cellular function, larval growth, and for male and female fertility. Also required for RNA interference (RNAi), double-stranded RNA induces potent and specific gene silencing, by acting downstream of dsRNA internalization. RNAi is mediated by the RNA-induced silencing complex (RISC), a sequence-specific, multicomponent nuclease that destroys or silences messenger RNAs homologous to the silencing trigger. From Drosophila melanogaster (Fruit fly
   5679..5720    +  CDS            V5 tag: epitope tag from simian virus 5
   5820..5954    -  polyA_signal   SV40 poly(A) signal: SV40 polyadenylation signal
   5977..6061    -  CDS            large T antigen (fragment): large T antigen from SV40 (simian virus 40)
   6062..6509    +  CDS            TcR (fragment): tetracycline efflux protein; tet; confers resistance to tetracycline
   6555..7143    -  rep_origin     ori: high-copy-number ColE1/pMB1/pBR322/pUC origin of replication
   7314..8174    -  CDS            AmpR: β-lactamase; bla; confers resistance to ampicillin, carbenicillin, and related antibiotics
   8175..8279    -  promoter       AmpR promoter: bla
>Addgene plasmid #145912 | pAc5.1B-EGFP-DmBelle_B | addgene full sequence | sequence record 362925 | Addgene NGS Result
CATGAATGGCATCAACTCTGAATCAAATCTTTGCAGATGCACCTACTTCTCATTTCCACTGTCACATCAT
TTTTCCAGATCTCGCTGCCTGTTATGTGGCCCACAAACCAAGACACGTTTTATGGCCATTAAAGCTGGCT
GATCGTCGCCAAACACCAAATACATAATGAATATGTACACATTCGAGAAAGAAGCGATCAAAGAAGCGTC
TTCGGGCGGAGTAGGAGAATGCGGAGGAGAAGGAGAACGAGCTGATCTAGTATCTCTCCACAATCCAATG
CCAACTGACCAACTGGCCATATTCGGAGCAATTTGAAGCCAATTTCCATCGCCTGGCGATCGCTCCATTC
TTGGCTATATGTTTTTCACCGTTACCCGGGGCCATTTTCAAAGACTCGTCGGCAAGATAAGATTGTGTCA
CTCGCTGTCTCTCTTCATTTGTCGAAGAATGCTGAGGAATTTCGCGATGACGTCGGCGAGTATTTTGAAG
AATGAGAATAATTTGTATTTATACGAAAATCAGTTAGTGGAATTTTCTACAAAAACATGTTATCTATAGA
TAATTTTGTTGCAAAATATGTTGACTATGACAAAGATTGTATGTATATACCTTTAATGTATTCTCATTTT
CTTATGTATTTATAATGGCAATGATGATACTGATGATATTTTAAGATGATGCCAGACCAAAAGGCTTGAA
TTTCTGCGTCTTTTGCCGAACGCAGTGCATGTGCAATTGTTGTTTTTTGGAATATTCAATTTTCGGACTG
TCCGCTTTGATTTCAGTTTCTTGGCTTATTCAAAAAGCAAAGTAAAGCCAAAAAAGCGAGATGGCAATAC
CAAATGCGGCAAAACGGTAGTGGAAGGAAAGGGGTGCGGGGCAGCGGAAGGAAGGGTGGGGCGGGGCGTG
GCGGGGTCTGTGGCTGGGCGCGACGTCACCGACGTTGGAGCCACTCCTTTGACCATGTGTGCGTGTGTGT
ATTATTCGTGTCTCGCCACTCGCCGGTTGTTTTTTTCTTTTTATGCTGCGCTCTCTCTAGCGCCATCTCG
CTTACGCATGCTCAACGCACCGCATGTTGCCGTTTCCTTTTATGCGTCATTTTGGCTCGAAATAGGCAAT
TATTTAAACAAAGATTAGTCAACGAAAACGCTAAAATAAATAAGTCTACAATATGGTTACTTATTGCCAT
GTGTGTGCAGCCAACGATAGCAACAAAAGCAACAACACAGGTGGCTTTCCCTCTTTCACTTTTTGTTTGC
AAGCCGCGTGCGAGCAAGACGGCACGACCGGCAAACGCAATTACGCTGACAAAGAGCAGACGAAGTTTTG
GCGAAAAACATCAAGGCGCCTGATACGAATGCATTTGCAATAACAATTGCGATATTTAATATTGTTTATG
AAGCTGTTTGACTTCAAAACACACAAAAAAAAAAATAAAACAAATTATTTGAAAGAGAATTAGGAATCGG
ACGCTTATCGTTAGGGTAACAACAAGAAATGCTTACTGAGTCACAGCCTCTGGAAAACTGCCGCAAGCCA
GAGAGAGAGAGAAAAAGAGGGAGAGCAGCTTAGACCGCATGTGCTTGTGTGTGAGGCGTCTCTCTCTTCG
TCTCTGTTGCGCAAACGCATAGACTGCACTGAAAAAATCGATTACCTATTTTTTATGAATGAATATTTGC
ACTATTACTATTCAAAACTATTAAGATAGCAATCACATTCAATAGCCAAATACTATACCACCTGAGCGAT
GCAACGAAATGATCAATTTGAGCAAAAATGCTGCATATTTAGGACGGCATCATTATAGAAATGCTTCTTG
CTGTGTACTTTTCTCTCGTCTGGCAGCTGTTTCGCCGTTATTGTTAAAACCGGCTTAAGTTAGGTGTGTT
TTCTACGACTAGTGAATGCCCTACTAGAAGATGTGTGTTGCACAAAATGTCCCTGGAATAACCAATTTGA
AGTGCAGATAGCAGTAAACGTAAGCTAATATGAATATTATTTAACTGTAATGTTTTAATATCGCTGGACA
TTACTAATAAACCCACTATAAACACATGTACATATGTATGTTTTGGCATACAATGAGTAGTTGGGGAAAA
AATGTGTAAAAGCACCGTGACCATCACAGCATAAAGATAACCAGCTGAAGTATCGAATATGAGTAACCCC
CAAATTGAATCACATGCCGCAACTGATAGGACCCATGGAAGTACACTCTTCATGGCGATATACAAGACAC
ACACAAGCACGAACACCCAGTTGCGGAGGAAATTCTCCGTAAATGAAAACCCAATCGGCGAACAATTCAT
ACCCATATATGGTAAAAGTTTTGAACGCGACTTGAGAGCGGAGAGCATTGCGGCTGATAAGGTTTTAGCG
CTAAGCGGGCTTTATAAAACGGGCTGCGGGACCAGTTTTCATATCACTACCGTTTGAGTTCTTGTGCTGT
GTGGATACTCCTCCCGACACAAAGCCGCTCCATCAGCCAGCAGTCGTCTAATCCAGAGACCCCGGATCGG
GGTACCATCATGGTGAGCAAGGGCGAGGAGCTGTTCACCGGGGTGGTGCCCATCCTGGTCGAGCTGGACG
GCGACGTAAACGGCCACAAGTTCAGCGTGTCCGGCGAGGGCGAGGGCGATGCCACCTACGGCAAGCTGAC
CCTGAAGTTCATCTGCACCACCGGCAAGCTGCCCGTGCCCTGGCCCACCCTCGTGACCACCCTGACCTAC
GGCGTGCAGTGCTTCAGCCGCTACCCCGACCACATGAAGCAGCACGACTTCTTCAAGTCCGCCATGCCCG
AAGGCTACGTCCAGGAGCGCACCATCTTCTTCAAGGACGACGGCAACTACAAGACCCGCGCCGAGGTGAA
GTTCGAGGGCGACACCCTGGTGAACCGCATCGAGCTGAAGGGCATCGACTTCAAGGAGGACGGCAACATC
CTGGGGCACAAGCTGGAGTACAACTACAACAGCCACAACGTCTATATCATGGCCGACAAGCAGAAGAACG
GCATCAAGGTGAACTTCAAGATCCGCCACAACATCGAGGACGGCAGCGTGCAGCTCGCCGACCACTACCA
GCAGAACACCCCCATCGGCGACGGCCCCGTGCTGCTGCCCGACAACCACTACCTGAGCACCCAGTCCGCC
CTGAGCAAAGACCCCAACGAGAAGCGCGATCACATGGTCCTGCTGGAGTTCGTGACCGCCGCCGGGATCA
CTCTCGGCATGGACGAGCTGTACAAGCCAAGCTTGATGAGTAATGCTATTAACCAAAATGGCACAGGTCT
AGAGCAGCAAGTTGCTGGTCTGGACTTGAATGGCGGCTCTGCTGACTACAGCGGCCCCATAACCAGCAAG
ACTTCCACTAACTCGGTCACCGGTGGTGTGTATGTGCCCCCGCACCTTCGTGGTGGTGGTGGCAATAACA
ACGCAGCGGACGCAGAGAGCCAGGGCCAAGGACAGGGCCAGGGTCAGGGCTTCGACTCCAGATCCGGGAA
TCCGCGCCAGGAGACTAGGGACCCTCAACAGTCGCGCGGAGGCGGAGGCGAATACCGCAGAGGCGGCGGC
GGTGGTGGTCGCGGCTTCAATCGCCAGAGCGGCGACTACGGTTACGGAAGCGGCGGCGGAGGACGACGTG
GAGGCGGTGGACGTTTCGAGGACAACTACAACGGTGGTGAATTCGATTCGCGTCGCGGCGGTGACTGGAA
TCGCAGCGGCGGAGGAGGTCGAGGATTTGGACGCGGACCATCGTACCGCGGCGGTGGCGGCGGAAGCGGT
AGCAACCTCAACGAGCAGACTGCCGAGGATGGCCAGGCACAGCAGCAGCAGCAGCCGCGCAACGATCGTT
GGCAGGAGCCAGAACGTCCTGCCGGATTCGATGGCAGCGAGGGCGGACAGTCTGCCGGCGGCAACAGAAG
CTACAACAATCGCGGCGAGCGCGGAGGCGGCGGTTACAACAGCCGCTGGAAGGAGGGCGGCGGCTCAAAC
GTCGACTACACAAAGCTGGGCGCCCGAGATGAGCGCCTGGAGGTGGAGCTGTTCGGCGTGGGCAATACGG
GAATCAATTTTGACAAATACGAGGATATACCCGTGGAGGCGACGGGCCAGAATGTGCCCCCGAACATCAC
ATCGTTCGATGATGTGCAGCTGACGGAGATTATCCGCAACAACGTGGCCTTAGCACGTTATGACAAACCG
ACACCGGTGCAGAAGCACGCCATTCCGATCATTATCAATGGCCGGGATCTAATGGCCTGCGCCCAGACTG
GATCCGGCAAGACGGCCGCCTTCCTGGTGCCGATTCTCAACCAGATGTACGAGCTGGGACATGTGCCCCC
GCCGCAAAGCACCCGGCAGTACAGCCGGCGCAAGCAGTATCCGTTGGGTCTGGTGCTGGCGCCGACCCGC
GAACTGGCCACCCAGATCTTTGAGGAGGCCAAGAAGTTCGCCTATCGCTCCCGGATGCGCCCGGCAGTGC
TGTACGGCGGAAACAATACTAGCGAGCAGATGCGCGAGCTGGACCGCGGTTGCCATCTGATTGTGGCCAC
ACCCGGTCGCCTAGAGGACATGATCACACGCGGAAAGGTGGGACTGGAGAACATTCGATTCCTTGTACTG
GATGAGGCTGATCGTATGTTGGACATGGGTTTCGAGCCGCAGATCCGTCGCATCGTCGAACAGCTAAACA
TGCCGCCAACCGGACAGCGCCAGACGCTTATGTTCTCGGCCACATTCCCCAAGCAGATCCAGGAGTTAGC
CAGCGATTTCCTCAGCAACTACATTTTCTTGGCCGTTGGTCGTGTGGGCTCCACATCTGAGAACATTACG
CAGACAATCCTGTGGGTCTATGAACCCGACAAGCGCTCGTATCTGCTGGATCTGCTCTCGTCTATCCGCG
ATGGCCCCGAATACACCAAAGACAGCCTAACACTGATCTTTGTGGAGACTAAGAAGGGTGCAGACTCGCT
GGAGGAGTTCCTGTACCAGTGCAATCATCCCGTCACTAGCATCCACGGTGATCGCACGCAGAAGGAGCGC
GAGGAGGCACTGCGCTGCTTCCGATCGGGCGACTGCCCCATCCTGGTGGCCACAGCCGTGGCCGCTCGTG
GCCTGGACATTCCGCACGTTAAGCACGTTATTAACTTTGACCTGCCCTCGGATGTGGAGGAGTATGTCCA
CCGTATCGGGCGTACCGGACGTATGGGTAATCTTGGTGTGGCCACCTCCTTTTTCAACGAAAAGAACCGC
AACATTTGCTCCGATCTCTTGGAGCTGCTGATCGAAACGAAGCAGGAGATCCCCAGTTTCATGGAGGATA
TGAGTTCGGATCGCGGACATGGCGGAGCCAAGCGGGCTGGACGAGGCGGTGGTGGACGTTATGGTGGCGG
CTTCGGCTCCAGGGATTACCGTCAAAGCTCTGGCGGCGGCGGTGGCGGACGCAGTGGACCGCCACCACGT
AGCGGTGGTTCCGGATCAGGAGGCGGCGGCGGCAGTTACCGCAGCAATGGAAACTCGTACGGCGGCAATT
CGGGCGGCGGTGGATACTATGGCGGCGGCGCCGGTGGTGGCTCCTATGGCGGCTCCTACGGCGGCGGCAG
TGCCTCGCACTCTTCGAACGCACCCGACTGGTGGGCTCAATGAGCGGCCGCTCGAGTCTAGAGGGCCCGC
GGTTCGAAGGTAAGCCTATCCCTAACCCTCTCCTCGGTCTCGATTCTACGCGTACCGGTCATCATCACCA
TCACCATTGAGTTTAAACCCGCTGATCAGCCTCGACTGTGCCTTCTAAGGCCTGAGCTCGCTGATCAGCC
TCGATCGAGGATCCAGACATGATAAGATACATTGATGAGTTTGGACAAACCACAACTAGAATGCAGTGAA
AAAAATGCTTTATTTGTGAAATTTGTGATGCTATTGCTTTATTTGTAACCATTATAAGCTGCAATAAACA
AGTTAACAACAACAATTGCATTCATTTTATGTTTCAGGTTCAGGGGGAGGTGTGGGAGGTTTTTTAAAGC
AAGTAAAACCTCTACAAATGTGGTATGGCTGATTATGATCAGTCGACCGATGCCCTTGAGAGCCTTCAAC
CCAGTCAGCTCCTTCCGGTGGGCGCGGGGCATGACTATCGTCGCCGCACTTATGACTGTCTTCTTTATCA
TGCAACTCGTAGGACAGGTGCCGGCAGCGCTCTGGGTCATTTTCGGCGAGGACCGCTTTCGCTGGAGCGC
GACGATGATCGGCCTGTCGCTTGCGGTATTCGGAATCTTGCACGCCCTCGCTCAAGCCTTCGTCACTGGT
CCCGCCACCAAACGTTTCGGCGAGAAGCAGGCCATTATCGCCGGCATGGCGGCCGACGCGCTGGGCTACG
TCTTGCTGGCGTTCGCGACGCGAGGCTGGATGGCCTTCCCCATTATGATTCTTCTCGCTTCCGGCGGCAT
CGGGATGCCCGCGTTGCAGGCCATGCTGTCCAGGCAGGTAGATGACGACCATCAGGGACAGCTTCAAGGC
CAGCAAAAGGCCAGGAACCGTAAAAAGGCCGCGTTGCTGGCGTTTTTCCATAGGCTCCGCCCCCCTGACG
AGCATCACAAAAATCGACGCTCAAGTCAGAGGTGGCGAAACCCGACAGGACTATAAAGATACCAGGCGTT
TCCCCCTGGAAGCTCCCTCGTGCGCTCTCCTGTTCCGACCCTGCCGCTTACCGGATACCTGTCCGCCTTT
CTCCCTTCGGGAAGCGTGGCGCTTTCTCATAGCTCACGCTGTAGGTATCTCAGTTCGGTGTAGGTCGTTC
GCTCCAAGCTGGGCTGTGTGCACGAACCCCCCGTTCAGCCCGACCGCTGCGCCTTATCCGGTAACTATCG
TCTTGAGTCCAACCCGGTAAGACACGACTTATCGCCACTGGCAGCAGCCACTGGTAACAGGATTAGCAGA
GCGAGGTATGTAGGCGGTGCTACAGAGTTCTTGAAGTGGTGGCCTAACTACGGCTACACTAGAAGGACAG
TATTTGGTATCTGCGCTCTGCTGAAGCCAGTTACCTTCGGAAAAAGAGTTGGTAGCTCTTGATCCGGCAA
ACAAACCACCGCTGGTAGCGGTGGTTTTTTTGTTTGCAAGCAGCAGATTACGCGCAGAAAAAAAGGATCT
CAAGAAGATCCTTTGATCTTTTCTACGGGGTCTGACGCTCAGTGGAACGAAAACTCACGTTAAGGGATTT
TGGTCATGAGATTATCAAAAAGGATCTTCACCTAGATCCTTTTAAATTAAAAATGAAGTTTTAAATCAAT
CTAAAGTATATATGAGTAAACTTGGTCTGACAGTTACCAATGCTTAATCAGTGAGGCACCTATCTCAGCG
ATCTGTCTATTTCGTTCATCCATAGTTGCCTGACTCCCCGTCGTGTAGATAACTACGATACGGGAGGGCT
TACCATCTGGCCCCAGTGCTGCAATGATACCGCGAGACCCACGCTCACCGGCTCCAGATTTATCAGCAAT
AAACCAGCCAGCCGGAAGGGCCGAGCGCAGAAGTGGTCCTGCAACTTTATCCGCCTCCATCCAGTCTATT
AATTGTTGCCGGGAAGCTAGAGTAAGTAGTTCGCCAGTTAATAGTTTGCGCAACGTTGTTGCCATTGCTG
CAGGCATCGTGGTGTCACGCTCGTCGTTTGGTATGGCTTCATTCAGCTCCGGTTCCCAACGATCAAGGCG
AGTTACATGATCCCCCATGTTGTGCAAAAAAGCGGTTAGCTCCTTCGGTCCTCCGATCGTTGTCAGAAGT
AAGTTGGCCGCAGTGTTATCACTCATGGTTATGGCAGCACTGCATAATTCTCTTACTGTCATGCCATCCG
TAAGATGCTTTTCTGTGACTGGTGAGTACTCAACCAAGTCATTCTGAGAATAGTGTATGCGGCGACCGAG
TTGCTCTTGCCCGGCGTCAACACGGGATAATACCGCGCCACATAGCAGAACTTTAAAAGTGCTCATCATT
GGAAAACGTTCTTCGGGGCGAAAACTCTCAAGGATCTTACCGCTGTTGAGATCCAGTTCGATGTAACCCA
CTCGTGCACCCAACTGATCTTCAGCATCTTTTACTTTCACCAGCGTTTCTGGGTGAGCAAAAACAGGAAG
GCAAAATGCCGCAAAAAAGGGAATAAGGGCGACACGGAAATGTTGAATACTCATACTCTTCCTTTTTCAA
TATTATTGAAGCATTTATCAGGGTTATTGTCTCATGAGCGGATACATATTTGAATGTATTTAGAAAAATA
AACAAATAGGGGTTCCGCGCACATTTCCCCGAAAAGTGCCACCTGACGTCTAAGAAACCATTATTATCAT
GACATTAACCTATAAAAATAGGCGTATCACGAGGCCCTTTCGTCTTCAAGAATTAATTCTATATTCTAAA
AACACAAATGATACTTCTAAAAAAAAAT
